Addgene plasmid #194147: pLenti6MQBI163 SGLT2
Purpose: Expresses SGLT2 protein in mammalian cells
Depositing lab: Jun Liu. Depositing organization: Johns Hopkins University and School of Medicine.
Backbone
  Vector backbone: pLenti6MQBI163
  Vector type: Mammalian Expression, Lentiviral
Growth in bacteria
  Bacterial resistance: Ampicillin, 100 μg/mL
  Growth temperature: 30°C
  Growth strain: NEB Stable
  Copy number: High Copy
Gene/Insert
  Gene/Insert name: SLC5A2
  Species: H. sapiens (human)
  Entrez Gene: SLC5A2 (a.k.a. SGLT2)
  Cloning method: Restriction Enzyme; 5′ cloning site unknown (unknown if destroyed); 3′ cloning site unknown (unknown if destroyed)
  Sequencing primers: 5′ unknown
Terms and licenses: Academic/Nonprofit Terms; Industry Terms: Not Available to Industry
How to cite: pLenti6MQBI163 SGLT2 was a gift from Jun Liu (Addgene plasmid # 194147 ; http://n2t.net/addgene:194147 ; RRID:Addgene_194147)
