[The description below was written by a language model from this plasmid's Addgene catalogue record and pLannotate feature annotations shown in this document.]
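Description:
pLenti6MQBI163 SGLT2 is a 9,078-nt lentiviral mammalian expression plasmid carrying the human SLC5A2 gene, which encodes the sodium/glucose cotransporter SGLT2 of the kidney proximal tubule. It is propagated in E. coli through a high-copy ColE1/pUC-type origin with ampicillin selection (AmpR under its own bla promoter). An f1 origin and remnants of a pBluescript-type cloning region (lac promoter/operator, lacZα fragment, T3 and T7 promoters) are also present in the backbone.

The viral portion has a third-generation layout. An RSV promoter is fused to a truncated HIV-1 5' LTR to drive genomic RNA production in packaging cells. It is followed by the Ψ packaging signal with a partial gag sequence and by the Rev response element for Rev-dependent nuclear export. At the other end is a ΔU3 self-inactivating 3' LTR, which disables LTR promoter activity after integration, followed by an SV40 polyadenylation signal and SV40 origin. The annotation does not list a cPPT or a WPRE.

Between the LTRs, the CMV enhancer/promoter transcribes the SLC5A2 coding sequence. The QBI SP163 element, a translational enhancer derived from the mouse VEGF 5' UTR, sits upstream of the coding sequence to boost protein output. No epitope tag or reporter is annotated on the insert. A downstream SV40 promoter/EM7 promoter pair drives blasticidin S deaminase, allowing blasticidin selection of transduced or transfected mammalian cells. The restriction sites used for cloning are not recorded. The stated purpose is expression of SGLT2 protein in mammalian cells, and the design would permit either transient transfection or stable lentiviral transduction.
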