Features (pLannotate 1.2.2; 29 found; start..end, strand, type, name):
     12..32      -  misc_feature   MCS (fragment): pBluescript multiple cloning site
     42..345     +  enhancer       CMV enhancer: human cytomegalovirus immediate early enhancer
    346..549     +  promoter       CMV promoter: human cytomegalovirus (CMV) immediate early promoter
    626..788     +  misc_feature   QBI SP163: strong translational enhancer derived from the 5' UTR of the mouse VEGF gene
    822..2837    +  CDS            SLC5A2: SC5A2_HUMAN - Also known as SGLT2 Experimental evidence at transcript level: Swiss-Prot protein existence level 2. Efficient substrate transport in mammalian kidney is provided by the concerted action of a low affinity high capacity and a high affinity low capacity Na(+)/glucose cotransporter arranged in series along kidney proximal tubules. From Homo sapiens (Human).
   2897..3226    +  promoter       SV40 promoter: SV40 enhancer and early promoter
   3274..3321    +  promoter       EM7 promoter: synthetic bacterial promoter&nbsp
   3340..3738    +  CDS            BSD: blasticidin S deaminase; Aspergillus terreus BSD; confers resistance to blasticidin
   3755..3823    +  CDS            nef (fragment): NEF_HV1Z2 - Experimental evidence at protein level: Swiss-Prot protein existence level 1. Extracellular Nef protein targets CD4(+) T-lymphocytes for apoptosis by interacting with CXCR4 surface receptors. From Human immunodeficiency virus type 1 group M subtype D (isolate Z2/CDC-Z34) (HIV-1).
   3825..4058    +  LTR            3' LTR (ΔU3): self-inactivating 3' long terminal repeat (LTR) from HIV-1
   4130..4251    +  polyA_signal   SV40 poly(A) signal: SV40 polyadenylation signal
   4291..4426    +  rep_origin     SV40 ori: SV40 origin of replication
   4447..4465    -  promoter       T7 promoter: promoter for bacteriophage T7 RNA polymerase
   4473..4628    +  CDS            lacZα (fragment): LacZα fragment of β-galactosidase; lacZ fragment
   4633..5061    +  rep_origin     f1 ori (sequence partly withheld): f1 bacteriophage origin of replication; arrow indicates direction of (+) strand synthesis
   5114..5218    +  promoter       AmpR promoter: bla
   5219..6079    +  CDS            AmpR: β-lactamase; bla; confers resistance to ampicillin, carbenicillin, and related antibiotics
   6250..6838    +  rep_origin     ori: high-copy-number ColE1/pMB1/pBR322/pUC origin of replication
   7021..7113    +  CDS            lacI (fragment): lac repressor; lacI; The lac repressor binds to the lac operator to inhibit transcription in E. coli. This inhibition can be relieved by adding lactose or isopropyl-β-D-thiogalactopyranoside (IPTG).
   7126..7147    +  protein_bind   CAP binding site: CAP binding activates transcription in the presence of cAMP. E. coli catabolite activator protein
   7162..7192    +  promoter       lac promoter: promoter for the E. coli lac operon
   7200..7216    +  protein_bind   lac operator: The lac repressor binds to the lac operator to inhibit transcription in E. coli. This inhibition can be relieved by adding lactose or isopropyl-β-D-thiogalactopyranoside (IPTG). lac repressor encoded by lacI
   7261..7279    +  promoter       T3 promoter: promoter for bacteriophage T3 RNA polymerase
   7307..7533    +  promoter       RSV promoter: Rous sarcoma virus enhancer/promoter
   7534..7714    +  LTR            5' LTR (truncated): truncated 5' long terminal repeat (LTR) from HIV-1
   7761..7886    +  misc_feature   HIV-1 Ψ: packaging signal of human immunodeficiency virus type 1
   7870..8233    +  CDS            HIV-1 gag (fragment): gag protein from human immunodeficiency virus 1; gag
   8379..8612    +  misc_feature   RRE: The Rev response element (RRE) of HIV-1 allows for Rev-dependent mRNA export from the nucleus to the cytoplasm.
   8989..11      +  CDS            Rev (fragment) (across the origin): human immunodeficiency virus 1 (HIV-1) Rev protein; rev; enhances nuclear export of unspliced and incompletely spliced viral mRNAs
>Addgene plasmid #194147 | pLenti6MQBI163 SGLT2 | addgene full sequence | sequence record 380738 | Addgene NGS Result
GTGAACGGATCTCGACGGTATCGATAAGCTTGGGAGTTCCGCGTTACATAACTTACGGTAAATGGCCCGC
CTGGCTGACCGCCCAACGACCCCCGCCCATTGACGTCAATAATGACGTATGTTCCCATAGTAACGCCAAT
AGGGACTTTCCATTGACGTCAATGGGTGGAGTATTTACGGTAAACTGCCCACTTGGCAGTACATCAAGTG
TATCATATGCCAAGTACGCCCCCTATTGACGTCAATGACGGTAAATGGCCCGCCTGGCATTATGCCCAGT
ACATGACCTTATGGGACTTTCCTACTTGGCAGTACATCTACGTATTAGTCATCGCTATTACCATGGTGAT
GCGGTTTTGGCAGTACATCAATGGGCGTGGATAGCGGTTTGACTCACGGGGATTTCCAAGTCTCCACCCC
ATTGACGTCAATGGGAGTTTGTTTTGGCACCAAAATCAACGGGACTTTCCAAAATGTCGTAACAACTCCG
CCCCATTGACGCAAATGGGCGGTAGGCGTGTACGGTGGGAGGTCTATATAAGCAGAGCTCGTTTAGTGAA
CCGTCAGATCGCCTGGAGACGCCATCCACGCTGTTTTGACCTCCATAGAAGACACCGACTCTAGTAGCGC
AGAGGCTTGGGGCAGCCGAGCGGCAGCCAGGCCCCGGCCCGGGCCTCGGTTCCAGAAGGGAGAGGAGCCC
GCCAAGGCGCGCAAGAGAGCGGGCTGCCTCGCAGTCCGAGCCGGAGAGGGAGCGCGAGCCGCGCCGGCCC
CGGACGGCCTCCGAAACCATGGATTACAAAGACGATGACGACAAGGAATTCATGGAGGAGCACACAGAGG
CAGGCTCGGCACCAGAGATGGGGGCCCAGAAGGCCCTGATTGACAATCCTGCTGACATCCTAGTCATTGC
TGCATATTTCCTGCTGGTCATTGGCGTTGGCTTGTGGTCCATGTGCAGAACCAACAGAGGCACTGTGGGC
GGCTACTTCCTGGCAGGACGCAGCATGGTGTGGTGGCCGGTTGGGGCCTCTCTCTTCGCCAGCAACATCG
GCAGTGGCCACTTTGTGGGCCTGGCAGGGACTGGCGCTGCAAGTGGCTTGGCTGTTGCTGGATTCGAGTG
GAATGCGCTCTTCGTGGTGCTGCTACTGGGCTGGCTGTTTGCACCCGTGTACCTGACAGCGGGGGTCATC
ACGATGCCACAGTACCTGCGCAAGCGCTTCGGCGGCCGCCGCATCCGCCTCTACCTGTCTGTGCTCTCCC
TTTTCCTGTACATCTTCACCAAGATCTCAGTGGACATGTTCTCCGGAGCTGTATTCATCCAGCAGGCTCT
GGGCTGGAACATCTATGCCTCCGTCATCGCGCTTCTGGGCATCACCATGATTTACACGGTGACAGGAGGG
CTGGCCGCGCTGATGTACACGGACACGGTACAGACCTTCGTCATTCTGGGGGGCGCCTGCATCCTCATGG
GTTACGCCTTCCACGAGGTGGGCGGGTATTCGGGTCTCTTCGACAAATACCTGGGAGCAGCGACTTCGCT
GACGGTGTCCGAGGATCCAGCCGTGGGAAACATCTCCAGCTTCTGCTATCGACCCCGGCCCGACTCCTAC
CACCTGCTCCGGCACCCCGTGACCGGGGATCTGCCGTGGCCCGCGCTGCTCCTCGGACTCACAATCGTCT
CGGGCTGGTACTGGTGCAGCGACCAGGTCATCGTGCAGCGCTGCCTGGCCGGGAAGAGCCTGACCCACAT
CAAGGCGGGCTGCATCCTGTGTGGGTACCTGAAGCTGACGCCCATGTTTCTCATGGTCATGCCAGGCATG
ATCAGCCGCATTCTGTACCCAGACGAGGTGGCGTGCGTGGTGCCTGAGGTGTGCAGGCGCGTGTGCGGCA
CGGAGGTGGGCTGCTCCAACATCGCCTACCCGCGGCTCGTCGTGAAGCTCATGCCCAACGGTCTGCGCGG
ACTCATGCTGGCGGTCATGCTGGCCGCGCTCATGTCCTCGCTGGCCTCCATCTTCAACAGCAGCAGCACG
CTCTTCACCATGGACATCTACACGCGCCTGCGGCCACGCGCCGGCGACCGCGAGCTGCTGCTGGTGGGAC
GGCTCTGGGTGGTGTTCATCGTGGTAGTGTCGGTGGCCTGGCTTCCCGTGGTGCAGGCGGCACAGGGCGG
GCAGCTCTTCGATTACATCCAGGCAGTCTCTAGCTACCTGGCACCGCCCGTGTCCGCCGTCTTCGTGCTG
GCGCTCTTCGTGCCGCGCGTTAATGAGCAGGGCGCCTTCTGGGGACTCATCGGGGGCCTGCTGATGGGCC
TGGCACGCCTGATTCCCGAGTTCTCCTTCGGCTCGGGCAGCTGTGTGCAGCCCTCGGCGTGCCCAGCTTT
CCTCTGCGGCGTGCACTACCTCTACTTCGCCATTGTGCTGTTCTTCTGCTCTGGCCTCCTCACCCTCACG
GTCTCCCTGTGCACCGCGCCCATCCCCAGAAAGCACCTCCACCGCCTGGTCTTCAGTCTCCGGCATAGCA
AGGAGGAACGGGAGGACCTGGATGCTGATGAGCAGCAAGGCTCCTCACTCCCTGTACAGAATGGGTGCCC
AGAGAGTGCCATGGAGATGAATGAGCCCCAGGCCCCGGCACCAAGCCTCTTCCGCCAGTGCCTGCTCTGG
TTTTGTGGAATGAGCAGAGGTGGGGTGGGCAGTCCTCCGCCCCTTACCCAGGAGGAGGCAGCGGCAGCAG
CCAGGCGGCTGGAGGACATCAGCGAGGACCCGAGCTGGGCCCGTGTGGTCAACCTCAATGCCCTGCTCAT
GATGGCAGTGGCCGTGTTCCTCTGGGGCTTCTATGCCTAACTCGAGTCTAGAGGGCCCACCGGTTAGTAA
TGAGTTTGGAATTAATTCTGTGGAATGTGTGTCAGTTAGGGTGTGGAAAGTCCCCAGGCTCCCCAGCAGG
CAGAAGTATGCAAAGCATGCATCTCAATTAGTCAGCAACCAGGTGTGGAAAGTCCCCAGGCTCCCCAGCA
GGCAGAAGTATGCAAAGCATGCATCTCAATTAGTCAGCAACCATAGTCCCGCCCCTAACTCCGCCCATCC
CGCCCCTAACTCCGCCCAGTTCCGCCCATTCTCCGCCCCATGGCTGACTAATTTTTTTTATTTATGCAGA
GGCCGAGGCCGCCTCTGCCTCTGAGCTATTCCAGAAGTAGTGAGGAGGCTTTTTTGGAGGCCTAGGCTTT
TGCAAAAAGCTCCCGGGAGCTTGTATATCCATTTTCGGATCTGATCAGCACGTGTTGACAATTAATCATC
GGCATAGTATATCGGCATAGTATAATACGACAAGGTGAGGAACTAAACCATGGCCAAGCCTTTGTCTCAA
GAAGAATCCACCCTCATTGAAAGAGCAACGGCTACAATCAACAGCATCCCCATCTCTGAAGACTACAGCG
TCGCCAGCGCAGCTCTCTCTAGCGACGGCCGCATCTTCACTGGTGTCAATGTATATCATTTTACTGGGGG
ACCTTGTGCAGAACTCGTGGTGCTGGGCACTGCTGCTGCTGCGGCAGCTGGCAACCTGACTTGTATCGTC
GCGATCGGAAATGAGAACAGGGGCATCTTGAGCCCCTGCGGACGGTGCCGACAGGTGCTTCTCGATCTGC
ATCCTGGGATCAAAGCCATAGTGAAGGACAGTGATGGACAGCCGACGGCAGTTGGGATTCGTGAATTGCT
GCCCTCTGGTTATGTGTGGGAGGGCTAAGCACAATTCGAGCTCGGTACCTTTAAGACCAATGACTTACAA
GGCAGCTGTAGATCTTAGCCACTTTTTAAAAGAAAAGGGGGGACTGGAAGGGCTAATTCACTCCCAACGA
AGACAAGATCTGCTTTTTGCTTGTACTGGGTCTCTCTGGTTAGACCAGATCTGAGCCTGGGAGCTCTCTG
GCTAACTAGGGAACCCACTGCTTAAGCCTCAATAAAGCTTGCCTTGAGTGCTTCAAGTAGTGTGTGCCCG
TCTGTTGTGTGACTCTGGTAACTAGAGATCCCTCAGACCCTTTTAGTCAGTGTGGAAAATCTCTAGCAGT
AGTAGTTCATGTCATCTTATTATTCAGTATTTATAACTTGCAAAGAAATGAATATCAGAGAGTGAGAGGA
ACTTGTTTATTGCAGCTTATAATGGTTACAAATAAAGCAATAGCATCACAAATTTCACAAATAAAGCATT
TTTTTCACTGCATTCTAGTTGTGGTTTGTCCAAACTCATCAATGTATCTTATCATGTCTGGCTCTAGCTA
TCCCGCCCCTAACTCCGCCCATCCCGCCCCTAACTCCGCCCAGTTCCGCCCATTCTCCGCCCCATGGCTG
ACTAATTTTTTTTATTTATGCAGAGGCCGAGGCCGCCTCGGCCTCTGAGCTATTCCAGAAGTAGTGAGGA
GGCTTTTTTGGAGGCCTAGGGACGTACCCAATTCGCCCTATAGTGAGTCGTATTACGCGCGCTCACTGGC
CGTCGTTTTACAACGTCGTGACTGGGAAAACCCTGGCGTTACCCAACTTAATCGCCTTGCAGCACATCCC
CCTTTCGCCAGCTGGCGTAATAGCGAAGAGGCCCGCACCGATCGCCCTTCCCAACAGTTGCGCAGCCTGA
ATGGCGAATGGG
[124 nt withheld, positions 4633-4756]
C
[91 nt withheld, positions 4758-4848]
A
[49 nt withheld, positions 4850-4898]
CCTTTGACGTTGGAGTCCACGTTCTTT
[37 nt withheld, positions 4926-4962]
ACCCTATCTCGGTCTATTCTTTTGATTTATAAGGGATTTTGCCGATTTCGGCCTATTGGTTAAAAAATGA
GCTGATTTAACAAAAATTTAACGCGAATTTTAACAAAATATTAACGCTTACAATTTAGGTGGCACTTTTC
GGGGAAATGTGCGCGGAACCCCTATTTGTTTATTTTTCTAAATACATTCAAATATGTATCCGCTCATGAG
ACAATAACCCTGATAAATGCTTCAATAATATTGAAAAAGGAAGAGTATGAGTATTCAACATTTCCGTGTC
GCCCTTATTCCCTTTTTTGCGGCATTTTGCCTTCCTGTTTTTGCTCACCCAGAAACGCTGGTGAAAGTAA
AAGATGCTGAAGATCAGTTGGGTGCACGAGTGGGTTACATCGAACTGGATCTCAACAGCGGTAAGATCCT
TGAGAGTTTTCGCCCCGAAGAACGTTTTCCAATGATGAGCACTTTTAAAGTTCTGCTATGTGGCGCGGTA
TTATCCCGTATTGACGCCGGGCAAGAGCAACTCGGTCGCCGCATACACTATTCTCAGAATGACTTGGTTG
AGTACTCACCAGTCACAGAAAAGCATCTTACGGATGGCATGACAGTAAGAGAATTATGCAGTGCTGCCAT
AACCATGAGTGATAACACTGCGGCCAACTTACTTCTGACAACGATCGGAGGACCGAAGGAGCTAACCGCT
TTTTTGCACAACATGGGGGATCATGTAACTCGCCTTGATCGTTGGGAACCGGAGCTGAATGAAGCCATAC
CAAACGACGAGCGTGACACCACGATGCCTGTAGCAATGGCAACAACGTTGCGCAAACTATTAACTGGCGA
ACTACTTACTCTAGCTTCCCGGCAACAATTAATAGACTGGATGGAGGCGGATAAAGTTGCAGGACCACTT
CTGCGCTCGGCCCTTCCGGCTGGCTGGTTTATTGCTGATAAATCTGGAGCCGGTGAGCGTGGGTCTCGCG
GTATCATTGCAGCACTGGGGCCAGATGGTAAGCCCTCCCGTATCGTAGTTATCTACACGACGGGGAGTCA
GGCAACTATGGATGAACGAAATAGACAGATCGCTGAGATAGGTGCCTCACTGATTAAGCATTGGTAACTG
TCAGACCAAGTTTACTCATATATACTTTAGATTGATTTAAAACTTCATTTTTAATTTAAAAGGATCTAGG
TGAAGATCCTTTTTGATAATCTCATGACCAAAATCCCTTAACGTGAGTTTTCGTTCCACTGAGCGTCAGA
CCCCGTAGAAAAGATCAAAGGATCTTCTTGAGATCCTTTTTTTCTGCGCGTAATCTGCTGCTTGCAAACA
AAAAAACCACCGCTACCAGCGGTGGTTTGTTTGCCGGATCAAGAGCTACCAACTCTTTTTCCGAAGGTAA
CTGGCTTCAGCAGAGCGCAGATACCAAATACTGTTCTTCTAGTGTAGCCGTAGTTAGGCCACCACTTCAA
GAACTCTGTAGCACCGCCTACATACCTCGCTCTGCTAATCCTGTTACCAGTGGCTGCTGCCAGTGGCGAT
AAGTCGTGTCTTACCGGGTTGGACTCAAGACGATAGTTACCGGATAAGGCGCAGCGGTCGGGCTGAACGG
GGGGTTCGTGCACACAGCCCAGCTTGGAGCGAACGACCTACACCGAACTGAGATACCTACAGCGTGAGCT
ATGAGAAAGCGCCACGCTTCCCGAAGGGAGAAAGGCGGACAGGTATCCGGTAAGCGGCAGGGTCGGAACA
GGAGAGCGCACGAGGGAGCTTCCAGGGGGAAACGCCTGGTATCTTTATAGTCCTGTCGGGTTTCGCCACC
TCTGACTTGAGCGTCGATTTTTGTGATGCTCGTCAGGGGGGCGGAGCCTATGGAAAAACGCCAGCAACGC
GGCCTTTTTACGGTTCCTGGCCTTTTGCTGGCCTTTTGCTCACATGTTCTTTCCTGCGTTATCCCCTGAT
TCTGTGGATAACCGTATTACCGCCTTTGAGTGAGCTGATACCGCTCGCCGCAGCCGAACGACCGAGCGCA
GCGAGTCAGTGAGCGAGGAAGCGGAAGAGCGCCCAATACGCAAACCGCCTCTCCCCGCGCGTTGGCCGAT
TCATTAATGCAGCTGGCACGACAGGTTTCCCGACTGGAAAGCGGGCAGTGAGCGCAACGCAATTAATGTG
AGTTAGCTCACTCATTAGGCACCCCAGGCTTTACACTTTATGCTTCCGGCTCGTATGTTGTGTGGAATTG
TGAGCGGATAACAATTTCACACAGGAAACAGCTATGACCATGATTACGCCAAGCGCGCAATTAACCCTCA
CTAAAGGGAACAAAAGCTGGAGCTGCAAGCTTAATGTAGTCTTATGCAATACTCTTGTAGTCTTGCAACA
TGGTAACGATGAGTTAGCAACATGCCTTACAAGGAGAGAAAAAGCACCGTGCATGCCGATTGGTGGAAGT
AAGGTGGTACGATCGTGCCTTATTAGGAAGGCAACAGACGGGTCTGACATGGATTGGACGAACCACTGAA
TTGCCGCATTGCAGAGATATTGTATTTAAGTGCCTAGCTCGATACATAAACGGGTCTCTCTGGTTAGACC
AGATCTGAGCCTGGGAGCTCTCTGGCTAACTAGGGAACCCACTGCTTAAGCCTCAATAAAGCTTGCCTTG
AGTGCTTCAAGTAGTGTGTGCCCGTCTGTTGTGTGACTCTGGTAACTAGAGATCCCTCAGACCCTTTTAG
TCAGTGTGGAAAATCTCTAGCAGTGGCGCCCGAACAGGGACTTGAAAGCGAAAGGGAAACCAGAGGAGCT
CTCTCGACGCAGGACTCGGCTTGCTGAAGCGCGCACGGCAAGAGGCGAGGGGCGGCGACTGGTGAGTACG
CCAAAAATTTTGACTAGCGGAGGCTAGAAGGAGAGAGATGGGTGCGAGAGCGTCAGTATTAAGCGGGGGA
GAATTAGATCGCGATGGGAAAAAATTCGGTTAAGGCCAGGGGGAAAGAAAAAATATAAATTAAAACATAT
AGTATGGGCAAGCAGGGAGCTAGAACGATTCGCAGTTAATCCTGGCCTGTTAGAAACATCAGAAGGCTGT
AGACAAATACTGGGACAGCTACAACCATCCCTTCAGACAGGATCAGAAGAACTTAGATCATTATATAATA
CAGTAGCAACCCTCTATTGTGTGCATCAAAGGATAGAGATAAAAGACACCAAGGAAGCTTTAGACAAGAT
AGAGGAAGAGCAAAACAAAAGTAAGACCACCGCACAGCAAGCGGCCGCTGATCTTCAGACCTGGAGGAGG
AGATATGAGGGACAATTGGAGAAGTGAATTATATAAATATAAAGTAGTAAAAATTGAACCATTAGGAGTA
GCACCCACCAAGGCAAAGAGAAGAGTGGTGCAGAGAGAAAAAAGAGCAGTGGGAATAGGAGCTTTGTTCC
TTGGGTTCTTGGGAGCAGCAGGAAGCACTATGGGCGCAGCGTCAATGACGCTGACGGTACAGGCCAGACA
ATTATTGTCTGGTATAGTGCAGCAGCAGAACAATTTGCTGAGGGCTATTGAGGCGCAACAGCATCTGTTG
CAACTCACAGTCTGGGGCATCAAGCAGCTCCAGGCAAGAATCCTGGCTGTGGAAAGATACCTAAAGGATC
AACAGCTCCTGGGGATTTGGGGTTGCTCTGGAAAACTCATTTGCACCACTGCTGTGCCTTGGAATGCTAG
TTGGAGTAATAAATCTCTGGAACAGATTTGGAATCACACGACCTGGATGGAGTGGGACAGAGAAATTAAC
AATTACACAAGCTTAATACACTCCTTAATTGAAGAATCGCAAAACCAGCAAGAAAAGAATGAACAAGAAT
TATTGGAATTAGATAAATGGGCAAGTTTGTGGAATTGGTTTAACATAACAAATTGGCTGTGGTATATAAA
ATTATTCATAATGATAGTAGGAGGCTTGGTAGGTTTAAGAATAGTTTTTGCTGTACTTTCTATAGTGAAT
AGAGTTAGGCAGGGATATTCACCATTATCGTTTCAGACCCACCTCCCAACCCCGAGGGGACCCGACAGGC
CCGAAGGAATAGAAGAAGAAGGTGGAGAGAGAGACAGAGACAGATCCATTCGATTA
